>Addgene plasmid #34974 | pDS271 | depositor full sequence | sequence record 43333 | pDS271 sequence 10543 bps
CATAGCTTCAAAATGTTTCTACTCCTTTTTTACTCTTCCAGATTTTCTCGGACTCCGCGCATCGCCGTAC
CACTTCAAAACACCCAAGCACAGCATACTAAATTTCCCCTCTTTCTTCCTCTAGGGTGTCGTTAATTACC
CGTACTAAAGGTTTGGAAAAGAAAAAAGAGACCGCCTCGTTTCTTTTTCTTCGTCGAAAAAGGCAATAAA
AATTTTTATCACGTTTCTTTTTCTTGAAAATTTTTTTTTTGATTTTTTTCTCTTTCGATGACCTCCCATT
GATATTTAAGTTAATAAACGGTCTTCAATTTCTCAAGTTTCAGTTTCATTTTTCTTGTTCTATTACAACT
TTTTTTACTTCTTGCTCATTAGAAAGAAAGCATAGCAATCTAATCTAAGTTTTCTAGAACTAGTGGATCC
CCCGGGCTGCAGGAATTCGATATCAAGCTTATCGATACCGTCGACAATGTTGTCTTTCACAACCAAGAAT
AGTTTCCGCTTATTACTTTTAATACTGTCATGCATATCGACGATACGCGCACAATTTTTCGTGCAATCAT
CATCTTCGAATTCTTCAGCAGTATCTACTGCACGTTCTTCCGTAAGTAGAGTTAGTTCTTCAAGTTCCAT
TTTGTCATCCAGTATGGTTTCTTCCTCAAGTGCTGACTCATCTTCCCTTACTTCATCGACATCAAGTAGG
TCCCTCGTGTCACATACGAGTTCGTCTACCAGCATTGCCTCCATATCGTTCACATCATTCAGTTTCTCAT
CAGATTCAAGCACCAGCAGCTCTTCCTCTGCTTCTTCAGATTCTTCATCCTCCTCATCCTTTTCCATCTC
TTCGACATCCGCAACTTCTGAATCATCGACGTCTTCTACGCAAACGTCAACATCATCTTCATCCTCACTG
TCGTCAACGCCGTCCTCTTCATCATCCCCATCAACAATCACTTCTGCACCTTCAACCTCCTCCACACCAT
CCACTACTGCCTATAATCAAGGAAGCACTATCACCAGTATTATTAACGGTAAGACGATTCTCTCAAATCA
TTATACTACCGTTACGTACACACCATCAGCAACCGCTGATTCAAGCAATAAATCCAAAAGTTCGGGTCTT
TCTAAAAAAAATAGAAACATCGTCATTGGTTGTGTGGTTGGTATTGGTGTACCACTGATTCTGGTGATAC
TGGCTTTAATTTACATGTTTTGTATCCAATCATCAAGGACGGACTTTATTGACTCAGATGGTAAGGTCGT
TACGGCATATAGAGCTAACAAATTTACGAAATGGTGGTATATGCTTTTGGGTAAGAAAGTTAGTGATGAA
TACCACTCCGATTCACCATTAGGTGGTAGTGCATCGTCCGCAGGTGGTTTAGACCTAGATGAAGCAGATG
ATGTGATGGAGCAAAGCTCCCTTTTCGACGTCAGAATAAGAGATAGCGATAGCGTATTACCAAACGCCAA
CACCGCCGACCATAATAATACCAATAGCGGTGGAGAGCCTATAAATAGTAGCGTTGCGTCAAATGACATA
ATAGAAGAAAAATTCTATGATGAACAAGGTAACGAATTATCACCACGAAATTATGCGTCGACCTCGACAA
TGAGTAAAGGAGAAGAACTTTTCACTGGAGTTGTCCCAATTCTTGTTGAATTAGATGGTGATGTTAATGG
GCACAAATTTTCTGTCAGTGGAGAGGGTGAAGGTGATGCAACATACGGAAAACTTACCCTTAAATTTATT
TGCACTACTGGAAAACTACCTGTTCCATGGCCAACACTTGTCACTACTTTCACTTATGGTGTTCAATGCT
TTTCAAGATACCCAGATCATATGAAACAGCATGACTTTTTCAAGAGTGCCATGCCCGAAGGTTATGTACA
GGAAAGAACTATATTTTTCAAAGATGACGGGAACTACAAGACACGTGCTGAAGTCAAGTTTGAAGGTGAT
ACCCTTGTTAATAGAATCGAGTTAAAAGGTATTGATTTTAAAGAAGATGGAAACATTCTTGGACACAAAT
TGGAATACAACTATAACTCACACAATGTATACATCATGGCAGACAAACAAAAGAATGGAATCAAAGTTAA
CTTCAAAATTAGACACAACATTGAAGATGGAAGCGTTCAACTAGCAGACCATTATCAACAAAATACTCCA
ATTGGCGATGGCCCTGTCCTTTTACCAGACAACCATTACCTGTCCACACAATCTGCCCTTTCGAAAGATC
CCAACGAAAAGAGAGACCACATGGTCCTTCTTGAGTTTGTAACAGCTGCTGGGATTACACATGGCATGGA
TGAACTATACAAAGGTGGATCTGGAGGTTCAGGTGGAAGTCCTAGGTTGGCTGCTGCACTTGAACGTATT
GAGAAGAACTTTATCATTACTGACCCAAGGTTGCCAGATAATCCCATTATATTCGCGTCCGATAGTTTCT
TGCAGTTGACAGAATATAGCCGTGAAGAAATTTTGGGAAGAAACTGCAGGTTTCTACAAGGTCCTGAAAC
TGATCGCGCGACAGTGAGAAAAATTAGAGATGCCATAGATAACCAAACAGAGGTCACTGTTCAGCTGATT
AATTATACAAAGAGTGGTAAAAAGTTCTGGAACCTCTTTCACTTGCAGCCTATGCGAGATCAGAAGGGAG
ATGTCCAGTACTTTATTGGGGTTCAGTTGGATGGAACTGAGCATGTCCGAGATGCTGCCGAGAGAGAGGC
AGTCATGCTGATTAAGAAAACTGCAGAAGAGATTGATAAAGCGGTGGATACCTGGGTGTAAGCTTCTCGA
GTCATGTAATTAGTTATGTCACGCTTACATTCACGCCCTCCCCCCACATCCGCTCTAACCGAAAAGGAAG
GAGTTAGACAACCTGAAGTCTAGGTCCCTATTTATTTTTTTATAGTTATGTTAGTATTAAGAACGTTATT
TATATTTCAAATTTTTCTTTTTTTTCTGTACAGACGCGTGTACGCATGTAACATTATACTGAAAACCTTG
CTTGAGAAGGTTTTGGGACGCTCGAAGGCTTTAATTTGCGGCCGGTACCTAATAACTTCGTATAGCATAC
ATTATACGAAGTTATATTAAGGGTTCTCGACGTTTTCGACACTGGATGGCGGCGTTAGTATCGAATCGAC
AGCAGTATAGCGACCAGCATTCACATACGATTGACGCATGATATTACTTTCTGCGCACTTAACTTCGCAT
CTGGGCAGATGATGTCGAGGCGAAAAAAAATATAAATCACGCTAACATTTGATTAAAATAGAACAACTAC
AATATAAAAAAACTATACAAATGACAAGTTCTTGAAAACAAGAATCTTTTTATTGTCAGTACTGATTAGA
AAAACTCATCGAGCATCAAATGAAACTGCAATTTATTCATATCAGGATTATCAATACCATATTTTTGAAA
AAGCCGTTTCTGTAATGAAGGAGAAAACTCACCGAGGCAGTTCCATAGGATGGCAAGATCCTGGTATCGG
TCTGCGATTCCGACTCGTCCAACATCAATACAACCTATTAATTTCCCCTCGTCAAAAATAAGGTTATCAA
GTGAGAAATCACCATGAGTGACGACTGAATCCGGTGAGAATGGCAAAAGCTTATGCATTTCTTTCCAGAC
TTGTTCAACAGGCCAGCCATTACGCTCGTCATCAAAATCACTCGCATCAACCAAACCGTTATTCATTCGT
GATTGCGCCTGAGCGAGACGAAATACGCGATCGCTGTTAAAAGGACAATTACAAACAGGAATCGAATGCA
ACCGGCGCAGGAACACTGCCAGCGCATCAACAATATTTTCACCTGAATCAGGATATTCTTCTAATACCTG
GAATGCTGTTTTGCCGGGGATCGCAGTGGTGAGTAACCATGCATCATCAGGAGTACGGATAAAATGCTTG
ATGGTCGGAAGAGGCATAAATTCCGTCAGCCAGTTTAGTCTGACCATCTCATCTGTAACATCATTGGCAA
CGCTACCTTTGCCATGTTTCAGAAACAACTCTGGCGCATCGGGCTTCCCATACAATCGATAGATTGTCGC
ACCTGATTGCCCGACATTATCGCGAGCCCATTTATACCCATATAAATCAGCATCCATGTTGGAATTTAAT
CGCGGCCTCGAAACGTGAGTCTTTTCCTTACCCATGGTTGTTTATGTTCGGATGTGATGTGAGAACTGTA
TCCTAGCAAGATTTTAAAAGGAAGTATATGAAAGAAGAACCTCAGTGGCAAATCCTAACCTTTTATATTT
CTCTACAGGGGCGCGGCGTGGGGACAATTCAACGCGTCTGTGAGGGGAGCGTTTCCCTGCTCGCAGGTCT
GCAGCGAGGAGCCGTAATTTTTGCTTCGCGCCGTGCGGCCATCAAAATGTATGGATGCAAATGATTATAC
ATGGGGATGTATGGGCTAAATGTACGGGCGACAGTCACATCATGCCCCTGAGCTGCGCACGTCAAGACTG
TCAAGGAGGGTATTCTGGGCCTCCATGTCGCTGGCCGGGTGACCCGGCGGGGACGAGGCAAGCTAAACAG
ATCTCTAGACCTAATAACTTCGTATAGCATACATTATACGAAGTTATATTAAGGGTTGTCTTAATTAAGG
GTACCCAATTCGCCCTATAGTGAGTCGTATTACGCGCGCTCACTGGCCGTCGTTTTACAACGTCGTGACT
GGGAAAACCCTGGCGTTACCCAACTTAATCGCCTTGCAGCACATCCCCCTTTCGCCAGCTGGCGTAATAG
CGAAGAGGCCCGCACCGATCGCCCTTCCCAACAGTTGCGCAGCCTGAATGGCGAATGGCGCG
[124 nt withheld, positions 4823-4946]
C
[91 nt withheld, positions 4948-5038]
A
[49 nt withheld, positions 5040-5088]
CCTTTGACGTTGGAGTCCACGTTCTTT
[37 nt withheld, positions 5116-5152]
ACCCTATCTCGGTCTATTCTTTTGATTTATAAGGGATTTTGCCGATTTCGGCCTATTGGTTAAAAAATGA
GCTGATTTAACAAAAATTTAACGCGAATTTTAACAAAATATTAACGTTTACAATTTCCTGATGCGGTATT
TTCTCCTTACGCATCTGTGCGGTATTTCACACCGCATATCGACGGTCGAGGAGAACTTCTAGTATATCCA
CATACCTAATATTATTGCCTTATTAAAAATGGAATCCCAACAATTACATCAAAATCCACATTCTCTTCAA
AATCAATTGTCCTGTACTTCCTTGTTCATGTGTGTTCAAAAACGTTATATTTATAGGATAATTATACTCT
ATTTCTCAACAAGTAATTGGTTGTTTGGCCGAGCGGTCTAAGGCGCCTGATTCAAGAAATATCTTGACCG
CAGTTAACTGTGGGAATACTCAGGTATCGTAAGATGCAAGAGTTCGAATCTCTTAGCAACCATTATTTTT
TTCCTCAACATAACGAGAACACACAGGGGCGCTATCGCACAGAATCAAATTCGATGACTGGAAATTTTTT
GTTAATTTCAGAGGTCGCCTGACGCATATACCTTTTTCAACTGAAAAATTGGGAGAAAAAGGAAAGGTGA
GAGGCCGGAACCGGCTTTTCATATAGAATAGAGAAGCGTTCATGACTAAATGCTTGCATCACAATACTTG
AAGTTGACAATATTATTTAAGGACCTATTGTTTTTTCCAATAGGTGGTTAGCAATCGTCTTACTTTCTAA
CTTTTCTTACCTTTTACATTTCAGCAATATATATATATATTTCAAGGATATACCATTCTAATGTCTGCCC
CTATGTCTGCCCCTAAGAAGATCGTCGTTTTGCCAGGTGACCACGTTGGTCAAGAAATCACAGCCGAAGC
CATTAAGGTTCTTAAAGCTATTTCTGATGTTCGTTCCAATGTCAAGTTCGATTTCGAAAATCATTTAATT
GGTGGTGCTGCTATCGATGCTACAGGTGTCCCACTTCCAGATGAGGCGCTGGAAGCCTCCAAGAAGGTTG
ATGCCGTTTTGTTAGGTGCTGTGGGTGGTCCTAAATGGGGTACCGGTAGTGTTAGACCTGAACAAGGTTT
ACTAAAAATCCGTAAAGAACTTCAATTGTACGCCAACTTAAGACCATGTAACTTTGCATCCGACTCTCTT
TTAGACTTATCTCCAATCAAGCCACAATTTGCTAAAGGTACTGACTTCGTTGTTGTCAGAGAATTAGTGG
GAGGTATTTACTTTGGTAAGAGAAAGGAAGACGATGGTGATGGTGTCGCTTGGGATAGTGAACAATACAC
CGTTCCAGAAGTGCAAAGAATCACAAGAATGGCCGCTTTCATGGCCCTACAACATGAGCCACCATTGCCT
ATTTGGTCCTTGGATAAAGCTAATGTTTTGGCCTCTTCAAGATTATGGAGAAAAACTGTGGAGGAAACCA
TCAAGAACGAATTCCCTACATTGAAGGTTCAACATCAATTGATTGATTCTGCCGCCATGATCCTAGTTAA
GAACCCAACCCACCTAAATGGTATTATAATCACCAGCAACATGTTTGGTGATATCATCTCCGATGAAGCC
TCCGTTATCCCAGGTTCCTTGGGTTTGTTGCCATCTGCGTCCTTGGCCTCTTTGCCAGACAAGAACACCG
CATTTGGTTTGTACGAACCATGCCACGGTTCTGCTCCAGATTTGCCAAAGAATAAGGTTGACCCTATCGC
CACTATCTTGTCTGCTGCAATGATGTTGAAATTGTCATTGAACTTGCCTGAAGAAGGTAAGGCCATTGAA
GATGCAGTTAAAAAGGTTTTGGATGCAGGTATCAGAACTGGTGATTTAGGTGGTTCCAACAGTACCACCG
AAGTCGGTGATGCTGTCGCCGAAGAAGTTAAGAAAATCCTTGCTTAAAAAGATTCTCTTTTTTTATGATA
TTTGTACATAAACTTTATAAATGAAATTCATAATAGAAACGACACGAAATTACAAAATGGAATATGTTCA
TAGGGTAGACGAAACTATATACGCAATCTACATACATTTATCAAGAAGGAGAAAAAGGAGGATAGTAAAG
GAATACAGGTAAGCAAATTGATACTAATGGCTCAACGTGATAAGGAAAAAGAATTGCACTTTAACATTAA
TATTGACAAGGAGGAGGGCACCACACAAAAAGTTAGGTGTAACAGAAAATCATGAAACTACGATTCCTAA
TTTGATATTGGAGGATTTTCTCTAAAAAAAAAAAAATACAACAAATAAAAAACACTCAATGACCTGACCA
TTTGATGGAGTTTAAGTCAATACCTTCTTGAACCATTTCCCATAATGGTGAAAGTTCCCTCAAGAATTTT
ACTCTGTCAGAAACGGCCTTACGACGTAGTCGATATGGTGCACTCTCAGTACAATCTGCTCTGATGCCGC
ATAGTTAAGCCAGCCCCGACACCCGCCAACACCCGCTGACGCGCCCTGACGGGCTTGTCTGCTCCCGGCA
TCCGCTTACAGACAAGCTGTGACCGTCTCCGGGAGCTGCATGTGTCAGAGGTTTTCACCGTCATCACCGA
AACGCGCGAGACGAAAGGGCCTCGTGATACGCCTATTTTTATAGGTTAATGTCATGATAATAATGGTTTC
TTAGGACGGATCGCTTGCCTGTAACTTACACGCGCCTCGTATCTTTTAATGATGGAATAATTTGGGAATT
TACTCTGTGTTTATTTATTTTTATGTTTTGTATTTGGATTTTAGAAAGTAAATAAAGAAGGTAGAAGAGT
TACGGAATGAAGAAAAAAAAATAAACAAAGGTTTAAAAAATTTCAACAAAAAGCGTACTTTACATATATA
TTTATTAGACAAGAAAAGCAGATTAAATAGATATACATTCGATTAACGATAAGTAAAATGTAAAATCACA
GGATTTTCGTGTGTGGTCTTCTACACAGACAAGATGAAACAATTCGGCATTAATACCTGAGAGCAGGAAG
AGCAAGATAAAAGGTAGTATTTGTTGGCGATCCCCCTAGAGTCTTTTACATCTTCGGAAAACAAAAACTA
TTTTTTCTTTAATTTCTTTTTTTACTTTCTATTTTTAATTTATATATTTATATTAAAAAATTTAAATTAT
AATTATTTTTATAGCACGTGATGAAAAGGACCCAGGTGGCACTTTTCGGGGAAATGTGCGCGGAACCCCT
ATTTGTTTATTTTTCTAAATACATTCAAATATGTATCCGCTCATGAGACAATAACCCTGATAAATGCTTC
AATAATATTGAAAAAGGAAGAGTATGAGTATTCAACATTTCCGTGTCGCCCTTATTCCCTTTTTTGCGGC
ATTTTGCCTTCCTGTTTTTGCTCACCCAGAAACGCTGGTGAAAGTAAAAGATGCTGAAGATCAGTTGGGT
GCACGAGTGGGTTACATCGAACTGGATCTCAACAGCGGTAAGATCCTTGAGAGTTTTCGCCCCGAAGAAC
GTTTTCCAATGATGAGCACTTTTAAAGTTCTGCTATGTGGCGCGGTATTATCCCGTATTGACGCCGGGCA
AGAGCAACTCGGTCGCCGCATACACTATTCTCAGAATGACTTGGTTGAGTACTCACCAGTCACAGAAAAG
CATCTTACGGATGGCATGACAGTAAGAGAATTATGCAGTGCTGCCATAACCATGAGTGATAACACTGCGG
CCAACTTACTTCTGACAACGATCGGAGGACCGAAGGAGCTAACCGCTTTTTTGCACAACATGGGGGATCA
TGTAACTCGCCTTGATCGTTGGGAACCGGAGCTGAATGAAGCCATACCAAACGACGAGCGTGACACCACG
ATGCCTGTAGCAATGGCAACAACGTTGCGCAAACTATTAACTGGCGAACTACTTACTCTAGCTTCCCGGC
AACAATTAATAGACTGGATGGAGGCGGATAAAGTTGCAGGACCACTTCTGCGCTCGGCCCTTCCGGCTGG
CTGGTTTATTGCTGATAAATCTGGAGCCGGTGAGCGTGGGTCTCGCGGTATCATTGCAGCACTGGGGCCA
GATGGTAAGCCCTCCCGTATCGTAGTTATCTACACGACGGGGAGTCAGGCAACTATGGATGAACGAAATA
GACAGATCGCTGAGATAGGTGCCTCACTGATTAAGCATTGGTAACTGTCAGACCAAGTTTACTCATATAT
ACTTTAGATTGATTTAAAACTTCATTTTTAATTTAAAAGGATCTAGGTGAAGATCCTTTTTGATAATCTC
ATGACCAAAATCCCTTAACGTGAGTTTTCGTTCCACTGAGCGTCAGACCCCGTAGAAAAGATCAAAGGAT
CTTCTTGAGATCCTTTTTTTCTGCGCGTAATCTGCTGCTTGCAAACAAAAAAACCACCGCTACCAGCGGT
GGTTTGTTTGCCGGATCAAGAGCTACCAACTCTTTTTCCGAAGGTAACTGGCTTCAGCAGAGCGCAGATA
CCAAATACTGTCCTTCTAGTGTAGCCGTAGTTAGGCCACCACTTCAAGAACTCTGTAGCACCGCCTACAT
ACCTCGCTCTGCTAATCCTGTTACCAGTGGCTGCTGCCAGTGGCGATAAGTCGTGTCTTACCGGGTTGGA
CTCAAGACGATAGTTACCGGATAAGGCGCAGCGGTCGGGCTGAACGGGGGGTTCGTGCACACAGCCCAGC
TTGGAGCGAACGACCTACACCGAACTGAGATACCTACAGCGTGAGCTATGAGAAAGCGCCACGCTTCCCG
AAGGGAGAAAGGCGGACAGGTATCCGGTAAGCGGCAGGGTCGGAACAGGAGAGCGCACGAGGGAGCTTCC
AGGGGGAAACGCCTGGTATCTTTATAGTCCTGTCGGGTTTCGCCACCTCTGACTTGAGCGTCGATTTTTG
TGATGCTCGTCAGGGGGGCGGAGCCTATGGAAAAACGCCAGCAACGCGGCCTTTTTACGGTTCCTGGCCT
TTTGCTGGCCTTTTGCTCACATGTTCTTTCCTGCGTTATCCCCTGATTCTGTGGATAACCGTATTACCGC
CTTTGAGTGAGCTGATACCGCTCGCCGCAGCCGAACGACCGAGCGCAGCGAGTCAGTGAGCGAGGAAGCG
GAAGAGCGCCCAATACGCAAACCGCCTCTCCCCGCGCGTTGGCCGATTCATTAATGCAGCTGGCACGACA
GGTTTCCCGACTGGAAAGCGGGCAGTGAGCGCAACGCAATTAATGTGAGTTACCTCACTCATTAGGCACC
CCAGGCTTTACACTTTATGCTTCCGGCTCCTATGTTGTGTGGAATTGTGAGCGGATAACAATTTCACACA
GGAAACAGCTATGACCATGATTACGCCAAGCGCGCAATTAACCCTCACTAAAGGGAACAAAAGCTGGAGC
T
Features (pLannotate 1.2.2; 28 found; start..end, strand, type, name):
      1..399     +  promoter       TEF1 promoter: S. cerevisiae TEF1; promoter for EF-1α
    403..465     +  misc_feature   MCS (fragment): pBluescript multiple cloning site
    467..1594    +  CDS            MID2: MID2_YEAST - Also known as KAI1, SMS1. Experimental evidence at protein level: Swiss-Prot protein existence level 1. Cell wall stress sensor. Involved in activation of a response that includes both stress-related increased chitin synthesis and the MPK1 mitogen-activated protein kinase cell integrity pathway. High-copy activator of the SKN7 transcription factor. Required during induction of MPK1 tyrosine phosphorylation under a variety of stress conditions. Required for PKC pathway activation under low pH conditions. Required for cell integrity signaling during pheromone-induced morphogenesis.
   1610..2323    +  CDS            GFP (S65T): GFP (S65T) is a basic (constitutively fluorescent) green fluorescent protein published in 1995, derived from Aequorea victoria.
   2378..2695    +  CDS            miniSOG: miniSOG is a basic (constitutively fluorescent) cyan fluorescent protein published in 2011, derived from Arabidopsis thaliana. It requires the cofactor flavin for fluorescence.
   2802..3049    +  terminator     CYC1 terminator: S. cerevisiae CYC1; transcription terminator for CYC1
   3062..3095    +  protein_bind   loxP: Cre-mediated recombination occurs in the 8-bp core sequence (GCATACAT). Cre recombinase
   3153..4509    -  gene           kanMX: yeast selectable marker conferring kanamycin resistance (Wach et al., 1994)
   4564..4597    +  protein_bind   loxP: Cre-mediated recombination occurs in the 8-bp core sequence (GCATACAT). Cre recombinase
   4634..4652    -  promoter       T7 promoter: promoter for bacteriophage T7 RNA polymerase
   4660..4815    +  CDS            lacZα (fragment): LacZα fragment of β-galactosidase; lacZ fragment
   4823..5278    +  rep_origin     f1 ori (sequence partly withheld): f1 bacteriophage origin of replication; arrow indicates direction of (+) strand synthesis
   5279..5331    -  misc_feature   bom (fragment): basis of mobility region from pBR322
   5361..5438    +  CDS            YO192_YEAST (fragment): Experimental evidence at protein level: Swiss-Prot protein existence level 1. From Saccharomyces cerevisiae (strain ATCC 204508 / S288c) (Baker's yeast).
   5578..5982    +  promoter       LEU2 promoter: S. cerevisiae LEU2
   5995..7089    +  CDS            LEU2: 3-isopropylmalate dehydrogenase, required for leucine biosynthesis; S. cerevisiae LEU2; yeast auxotrophic marker
   7451..7552    -  CDS            NFS1 (fragment): NFS1_YEAST - Also known as SPL1 From Saccharomyces cerevisiae (strain ATCC 204508 / S288c) (Baker's yeast).
   7565..7615    -  misc_feature   bom (fragment): basis of mobility region from pBR322
   7717..7752    -  CDS            rop (fragment): Rop protein, which maintains plasmids at low copy number; rop
   7821..8324    -  misc_feature   CEN/ARS: S. cerevisiae CEN6 centromere fused to an autonomously replicating sequence
   8361..8465    +  promoter       AmpR promoter: bla
   8466..9326    +  CDS            AmpR: β-lactamase; bla; confers resistance to ampicillin, carbenicillin, and related antibiotics
   9497..10085   +  rep_origin     ori: high-copy-number ColE1/pMB1/pBR322/pUC origin of replication
  10268..10360   +  CDS            lacI (fragment): lac repressor; lacI; The lac repressor binds to the lac operator to inhibit transcription in E. coli. This inhibition can be relieved by adding lactose or isopropyl-β-D-thiogalactopyranoside (IPTG).
  10373..10394   +  protein_bind   CAP binding site: CAP binding activates transcription in the presence of cAMP. E. coli catabolite activator protein
  10409..10439   +  promoter       lac promoter: promoter for the E. coli lac operon
  10447..10463   +  protein_bind   lac operator: The lac repressor binds to the lac operator to inhibit transcription in E. coli. This inhibition can be relieved by adding lactose or isopropyl-β-D-thiogalactopyranoside (IPTG). lac repressor encoded by lacI
  10508..10526   +  promoter       T3 promoter: promoter for bacteriophage T3 RNA polymerase
