[The description below was written by a language model from this plasmid's Addgene catalogue record and pLannotate feature annotations shown in this document.]
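Description:
pDS271 is a yeast expression plasmid built on the pGREG505 shuttle backbone. It replicates in E. coli from a high-copy ColE1/pUC-type origin under ampicillin selection (AmpR), and it also carries an f1 origin. In S. cerevisiae it is maintained as a centromeric plasmid through a CEN6/ARS element. Yeast selection uses the LEU2 auxotrophic marker together with a kanMX cassette, which is flanked by two loxP sites and so could in principle be excised by Cre. Remnants of a lacZα/lac promoter region and T7 and T3 promoters flank the cloning area.

The payload is a single cassette cloned between SacI and XhoI, in which the constitutive TEF1 promoter and the CYC1 terminator drive a three-part fusion called Mid2-GFP-LOVpep. Mid2 is the budding yeast cell wall stress sensor, a membrane protein, and presumably anchors the fusion at the cell surface membrane. GFP(S65T) lets its localisation be seen. LOVpep is a photosensor based on the Avena sativa phototropin LOV2 domain (residues 404–540). The record lists T406A, T407A and V416I as mutations, and the depositor additionally notes G528A and N534E relative to wild type. The automated annotation labels this region "miniSOG", which most likely reflects homology between LOV domains rather than an actual miniSOG insert.

The plasmid comes from the work describing TULIPs, tunable light-controlled interacting protein tags. It appears to provide the membrane-localised, light-sensitive half of such a pair. The binding partner is not encoded on this plasmid and is not described in the record.
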