Addgene plasmid #34974: pDS271
Depositing lab: Michael Glotzer. Depositing organization: University of Chicago. Publication: TULIPs: tunable, light-controlled interacting protein tags for cell biology. Strickland D, Lin Y, Wagner E, Hope CM, Zayner J, Antoniou C, Sosnick TR, Weiss EL, Glotzer M. Nat Methods. 2012 Mar 4. doi: 10.1038/nmeth.1904. PubMed 22388287.
Backbone
  Vector backbone: pGREG505
  Backbone manufacturer: EUROSCARF
  Backbone size w/o insert (bp): 7747
  Modifications to backbone: PTEF-Mid2-GFP-LOVpep-TCYC1 cassette inserted into pGREG505
  Vector type: Yeast Expression
  Selectable markers: LEU2 ; KanMX
Growth in bacteria
  Bacterial resistance: Ampicillin, 100 μg/mL
  Growth temperature: 37°C
  Growth strain: DH5alpha
  Copy number: High Copy
Gene/Insert
  Gene/Insert name: Mid2-GFP-LOVpep
  Species: S. cerevisiae (budding yeast); A. sativa
  Insert size (bp): 2796
  Mutation: T406A, T407A, V416I
  Entrez Gene: MID2 (a.k.a. YLR332W, KAI1)
  Promoter: TEF
  Cloning method: Restriction Enzyme; 5′ cloning site SacI (not destroyed); 3′ cloning site XhoI (not destroyed)
  Sequencing primers: 5′ M13 rev; 3′ M13 fwd
Resource information
  A portion of this plasmid was derived from a plasmid made by: GFP(S65T) CDS and other sequences from pGREG plasmids (EUROSCARF). A. sativa LOV2 CDS from Kevin Gardner, UT Southwestern Medical Center
Terms and licenses: Academic/Nonprofit Terms; Industry Terms: Not Available to Industry
Depositor comments: The LOV2 domain is amino acids 404-540 and differs from the wild-type A. sativa LOV2 sequence by the point mutations G528A and N534E. See Strickland et al. for details.
How to cite: pDS271 was a gift from Michael Glotzer (Addgene plasmid # 34974 ; http://n2t.net/addgene:34974 ; RRID:Addgene_34974)
