>Addgene plasmid #34974 | pDS271 | addgene partial sequence | sequence record 44400 | GFPfusionREV 5'-CTCCACTGACAGAAAATTTG-3'
GGGACAACTCCAGTGAAAAGTTCTTCTCCTTTACTCATTGTCGAGGTCGACGCATAATTTCGTGGTGATA
ATTCGTTACCTTGTTCATCATAGAATTTTTCTTCTATTATGTCATTTGACGCAACGCTACTATTTATAGG
CTCTCCACCGCTATTGGTATTATTATGGTCGGCGGTGTTGGCGTTTGGTAATACGCTATCGCTATCTCTT
ATTCTGACGTCGAAAAGGGAGCTTTGCTCCATCACATCATCTGCTTCATCTAGGTCTAAACCACCTGCGG
ACGATGCACTACCACCTAATGGTGAATCGGAGTGGTATTCATCACTAACTTTCTTACCCAAAAGCATATA
CCACCATTTCGTAAATTTGTTAGCTCTATATGCCGTAACGACCTTACCATCTGAGTCAATAAAGTCCGTC
CTTGATGATTGGATACAAAACATGTAAATTAAAGCCAGTATCACCAGAATCAGTGGTACACCAATACCAA
CCACACAACCAATGACGATGTTTCTATTTTTTTTAGAAAGACCCGAACTTTTGGATTTATTGCTTGAATC
AGCGGTTGCTGATGGTGTGTACGTAACGGTAGTATAATGATTTGAGAGAATCGTCTTACCGTTAATAATA
CTGGTGATAGTGCTTCCTTGATTATAGGCAGTAGTGGATGGTGTGGAGGAGGTTGAAGGTGCAGAAGTGA
TTGTTGATGGGGATGATGAAGAGGACGGCGTTGACGACAGTGAGGATGAAGATGATGTTGACGTTTGCGT
AGAAGACGTCGATGATTCAGAAGTTGCGGATGTCGAAGAG
