>Addgene plasmid #34974 | pDS271 | addgene partial sequence | sequence record 44904 | CYC1 5'-GCGTGAATGTAAGCGTGAC-3'
GGTATCCACCGCTTTATCAATCTCTTCTGCAGGTTTTCTTAATCAGCATGACTGCCTCTCTCTCGGCAGC
ATCTCGGACATGCTCAGTTCCATCCAACTGAACCCCAATAAAGTACTGGACATCTCCCTTCTGATCTCGC
ATAGGCTGCAAGTGAAAGAGGTTCCAGAACTTTTTACCACTCTTTGTATAATTAATCAGCTGAACAGTGA
CCTCTGTTTGGTTATCTATGGCATCTCTAATTTTTCTCACTGTCGCGCGATCAGTTTCAGGACCTTGTAG
AAACCTGCAGTTTCTTCCCAAAATTTCTTCACGGCTATATTCTGTCAACTGCAAGAAACTATCGGACGCG
AATATAATGGGATTATCTGGCAACCTTGGGTCAGTAATGATAAAGTTCTTCTCAATACGTTCAAGTGCAG
CAGCCAACCTAGGACTTCCACCTGAACCTCCAGATCCACCTTTGTATAGTTCATCCATGCCATGTGTAAT
CCCAGCAGCTGTTACAAACTCAAGAAGGACCATGTGGTCTCTCTTTTCGTTGGGATCTTTCGAAAGGGCA
GATTGTGTGGACAGGTAATGGTTGTCTGGTAAAAGGACAGGGCCATCGCCAATTGGAGTATTTTGTTGAT
AATGGTCTGCTAGTTGAACGCTTCCATCTTCAATGTTGTGTCTAATTTTGAAGTTAACTTTGATTCCATT
CTTTTGTTTGTCTGCCATGATGTATACATTGTGTGAGTTATAGTTGTATTCCAATTTGTGTCCAAGAATG
TTTCCATCTTCTTTAAAATC
